Addgene plasmid #103922: PTPN13_PDZ_4
Purpose: Protein expression and purification of PTN13 PDZ4 domain
Depositing lab: Sachdev Sidhu. Depositing organization: University of Toronto. Publication: A specificity map for the PDZ domain family. Tonikian R, Zhang Y, Sazinsky SL, Currell B, Yeh JH, Reva B, Held HA, Appleton BA, Evangelista M, Wu Y, Xin X, Chan AC, Seshagiri S, Lasky LA, Sander C, Boone C, Bader GD, Sidhu SS. PLoS Biol. 2008 Sep 30;6(9):e239. doi: 10.1371/journal.pbio.0060239. PubMed 18828675.
Backbone
  Vector backbone: pGEX-6P-1
  Backbone size w/o insert (bp): 4984
  Vector type: Bacterial Expression
Growth in bacteria
  Bacterial resistance: Ampicillin, 100 μg/mL
  Growth temperature: 37°C
  Growth strain: DH5alpha
  Copy number: Unknown
Gene/Insert
  Gene/Insert name: PTPN13 (alt name: PTN13 PDZ4)
  Species: H. sapiens (human)
  Entrez Gene: PTPN13 (a.k.a. FAP-1, PNP1, PTP-BAS, PTP-BL, PTP1E, PTPL1, PTPLE, hPTP1E)
  Promoter: tac
  Tag / fusion protein: GST (N terminal on backbone)
  Cloning method: Restriction Enzyme; 5′ cloning site unknown (unknown if destroyed); 3′ cloning site unknown (unknown if destroyed)
  Sequencing primers: 5′ pGEX Fwd
Terms and licenses: Academic/Nonprofit Terms; Industry Terms: Not Available to Industry
How to cite: PTPN13_PDZ_4 was a gift from Sachdev Sidhu (Addgene plasmid # 103922 ; http://n2t.net/addgene:103922 ; RRID:Addgene_103922)
