[The description below was written by a language model from this plasmid's Addgene catalogue record and pLannotate feature annotations shown in this document.]
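Description:
PTPN13_PDZ_4 is a bacterial expression plasmid built on the pGEX-6P-1 backbone for producing the fourth PDZ domain of the human protein tyrosine phosphatase PTPN13 (also known as FAP-1, PTP-BAS or PTPL1) as a glutathione S-transferase fusion. The sequenced plasmid is about 5.3 kb. It replicates in E. coli from a ColE1/pMB1-type origin and is selected with ampicillin through the bla (β-lactamase) gene and its own promoter. Short fragments annotated as rop, bom and yciV, together with a lac promoter/lacZα segment, are residual backbone sequences rather than functional parts of the expression design.

The expression cassette begins with the hybrid tac promoter followed by a lac operator, driving the Schistosoma japonicum GST coding sequence. A roughly 340 bp fragment of PTPN13 follows shortly downstream, corresponding to the PDZ4 domain, so GST sits at the N terminus of the fusion. The plasmid also carries lacI under its own promoter, which supplies lac repressor to keep the tac promoter off until it is induced with IPTG, independent of the host strain's repressor level. The short gap between GST and the insert is not annotated. pGEX-6P vectors normally encode a protease cleavage linker at this position, but the feature table does not confirm it, and the restriction sites used for cloning are not recorded.

The stated purpose is expression and purification of the isolated PDZ domain, with the GST moiety allowing affinity capture on glutathione resin. The associated work concerns mapping the binding specificities of the PDZ domain family, which suggests the purified fusion serves as a reagent for peptide-ligand binding studies.
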