Features (pLannotate 1.2.2; 17 found; start..end, strand, type, name):
      1..29      +  promoter       tac promoter: strong E. coli promoter; hybrid between the trp and lac UV5 promoters
     37..53      +  protein_bind   lac operator: The lac repressor binds to the lac operator to inhibit transcription in E. coli. This inhibition can be relieved by adding lactose or isopropyl-β-D-thiogalactopyranoside (IPTG). lac repressor encoded by lacI
     76..729     +  CDS            GST26_SCHJA: Experimental evidence at protein level: Swiss-Prot protein existence level 1. GST isoenzymes appear to play a central role in the parasite detoxification system. Other functions are also suspected including a role in increasing the solubility of haematin in the parasite gut. From Schistosoma japonicum (Blood fluke).
    757..1092    +  CDS            PTPN13 (fragment): PTN13_HUMAN - Also known as PNP1, PTP1E, PTPL1. Experimental evidence at protein level: Swiss-Prot protein existence level 1. Tyrosine phosphatase which regulates negatively FAS-induced apoptosis and NGFR-mediated pro-apoptotic signaling (PubMed:15611135). May regulate phosphoinositide 3-kinase (PI3K) signaling through dephosphorylation of PIK3R2 (PubMed:23604317). From Homo sapiens (Human).
   1133..1172    +  CDS            rop (fragment): Rop protein, which maintains plasmids at low copy number; rop
   1274..1314    +  misc_feature   bom (fragment): basis of mobility region from pBR322
   1419..1523    +  promoter       AmpR promoter: bla
   1524..2384    +  CDS            AmpR: β-lactamase; bla; confers resistance to ampicillin, carbenicillin, and related antibiotics
   2555..3143    +  rep_origin     ori: high-copy-number ColE1/pMB1/pBR322/pUC origin of replication
   3329..3380    -  misc_feature   bom (fragment): basis of mobility region from pBR322
   3387..3464    +  promoter       lacI promoter: lacI
   3465..4547    +  CDS            lacI: lac repressor; lacI; The lac repressor binds to the lac operator to inhibit transcription in E. coli. This inhibition can be relieved by adding lactose or isopropyl-β-D-thiogalactopyranoside (IPTG).
   4560..4581    +  protein_bind   CAP binding site: CAP binding activates transcription in the presence of cAMP. E. coli catabolite activator protein
   4596..4626    +  promoter       lac promoter: promoter for the E. coli lac operon
   4634..4650    +  protein_bind   lac operator: The lac repressor binds to the lac operator to inhibit transcription in E. coli. This inhibition can be relieved by adding lactose or isopropyl-β-D-thiogalactopyranoside (IPTG). lac repressor encoded by lacI
   4670..4843    +  CDS            lacZα: LacZα fragment of β-galactosidase; lacZ fragment
   5107..5223    -  CDS            yciV (fragment): RNAAM_ECOLI - Also known as trpH From Escherichia coli (strain K12).
>Addgene plasmid #103922 | PTPN13_PDZ_4 | addgene full sequence | sequence record 200140 | Addgene NGS Result
TTGACAATTAATCATCGGCTCGTATAATGTGTGGAATTGTGAGCGGATAACAATTTCACACAGGAAACAG
TATTCATGTCCCCTATACTAGGTTATTGGAAAATTAAGGGCCTTGTGCAACCCACTCGACTTCTTTTGGA
ATATCTTGAAGAAAAATATGAAGAGCATTTGTATGAGCGCGATGAAGGTGATAAATGGCGAAACAAAAAG
TTTGAATTGGGTTTGGAGTTTCCCAATCTTCCTTATTATATTGATGGTGATGTTAAATTAACACAGTCTA
TGGCCATCATACGTTATATAGCTGACAAGCACAACATGTTGGGTGGTTGTCCAAAAGAGCGTGCAGAGAT
TTCAATGCTTGAAGGAGCGGTTTTGGATATTAGATACGGTGTTTCGAGAATTGCATATAGTAAAGACTTT
GAAACTCTCAAAGTTGATTTTCTTAGCAAGCTACCTGAAATGCTGAAAATGTTCGAAGATCGTTTATGTC
ATAAAACATATTTAAATGGTGATCATGTAACCCATCCTGACTTCATGTTGTATGACGCTCTTGATGTTGT
TTTATACATGGACCCAATGTGCCTGGATGCGTTCCCAAAATTAGTTTGTTTTAAAAAACGTATTGAAGCT
ATCCCACAAATTGATAAGTACTTGAAATCCAGCAAGTATATAGCATGGCCTTTGCAGGGCTGGCAAGCCA
CGTTTGGTGGTGGCGACCATCCTCCAAAATCGGATCTGGAAGTTCTGTTCCAGGGGCCCCTGGGATCTGA
CTTGGAAAATCACCTTGAAGACTTTGAACTGGAAGTAGAACTCCTCATTACCCTAATTAAATCAGAAAAA
GGAAGCCTGGGTTTTACAGTAACCAAAGGCAATCAGAGAATTGGTTGTTATGTTCATGATGTCATACAGG
ATCCAGCCAAAAGTGATGGAAGGCTAAAACCTGGGGACCGGCTCATAAAGGTTAATGATACAGATGTTAC
TAATATGACTCATACAGATGCAGTTAATCTGCTCCGGGCTGCATCCAAAACAGTCAGATTAGTTATTGGA
CGAGTTCTAGAATTACCCAGAATACCAATGTTGCCTCATTTGTGAGTCGACTCGAGCGGCCGCATCGTGA
CTGACTGACGATCTGCCTCGCGCGTTTCGGTGATGACGGTGAAAACCTCTGACACATGCAGCTCCCGGAG
ACGGTCACAGCTTGTCTGTAAGCGGATGCCGGGAGCAGACAAGCCCGTCAGGGCGCGTCAGCGGGTGTTG
GCGGGTGTCGGGGCGCAGCCATGACCCAGTCACGTAGCGATAGCGGAGTGTATAATTCTTGAAGACGAAA
GGGCCTCGTGATACGCCTATTTTTATAGGTTAATGTCATGATAATAATGGTTTCTTAGACGTCAGGTGGC
ACTTTTCGGGGAAATGTGCGCGGAACCCCTATTTGTTTATTTTTCTAAATACATTCAAATATGTATCCGC
TCATGAGACAATAACCCTGATAAATGCTTCAATAATATTGAAAAAGGAAGAGTATGAGTATTCAACATTT
CCGTGTCGCCCTTATTCCCTTTTTTGCGGCATTTTGCCTTCCTGTTTTTGCTCACCCAGAAACGCTGGTG
AAAGTAAAAGATGCTGAAGATCAGTTGGGTGCACGAGTGGGTTACATCGAACTGGATCTCAACAGCGGTA
AGATCCTTGAGAGTTTTCGCCCCGAAGAACGTTTTCCAATGATGAGCACTTTTAAAGTTCTGCTATGTGG
CGCGGTATTATCCCGTGTTGACGCCGGGCAAGAGCAACTCGGTCGCCGCATACACTATTCTCAGAATGAC
TTGGTTGAGTACTCACCAGTCACAGAAAAGCATCTTACGGATGGCATGACAGTAAGAGAATTATGCAGTG
CTGCCATAACCATGAGTGATAACACTGCGGCCAACTTACTTCTGACAACGATCGGAGGACCGAAGGAGCT
AACCGCTTTTTTGCACAACATGGGGGATCATGTAACTCGCCTTGATCGTTGGGAACCGGAGCTGAATGAA
GCCATACCAAACGACGAGCGTGACACCACGATGCCTGCAGCAATGGCAACAACGTTGCGCAAACTATTAA
CTGGCGAACTACTTACTCTAGCTTCCCGGCAACAATTAATAGACTGGATGGAGGCGGATAAAGTTGCAGG
ACCACTTCTGCGCTCGGCCCTTCCGGCTGGCTGGTTTATTGCTGATAAATCTGGAGCCGGTGAGCGTGGG
TCTCGCGGTATCATTGCAGCACTGGGGCCAGATGGTAAGCCCTCCCGTATCGTAGTTATCTACACGACGG
GGAGTCAGGCAACTATGGATGAACGAAATAGACAGATCGCTGAGATAGGTGCCTCACTGATTAAGCATTG
GTAACTGTCAGACCAAGTTTACTCATATATACTTTAGATTGATTTAAAACTTCATTTTTAATTTAAAAGG
ATCTAGGTGAAGATCCTTTTTGATAATCTCATGACCAAAATCCCTTAACGTGAGTTTTCGTTCCACTGAG
CGTCAGACCCCGTAGAAAAGATCAAAGGATCTTCTTGAGATCCTTTTTTTCTGCGCGTAATCTGCTGCTT
GCAAACAAAAAAACCACCGCTACCAGCGGTGGTTTGTTTGCCGGATCAAGAGCTACCAACTCTTTTTCCG
AAGGTAACTGGCTTCAGCAGAGCGCAGATACCAAATACTGTCCTTCTAGTGTAGCCGTAGTTAGGCCACC
ACTTCAAGAACTCTGTAGCACCGCCTACATACCTCGCTCTGCTAATCCTGTTACCAGTGGCTGCTGCCAG
TGGCGATAAGTCGTGTCTTACCGGGTTGGACTCAAGACGATAGTTACCGGATAAGGCGCAGCGGTCGGGC
TGAACGGGGGGTTCGTGCACACAGCCCAGCTTGGAGCGAACGACCTACACCGAACTGAGATACCTACAGC
GTGAGCTATGAGAAAGCGCCACGCTTCCCGAAGGGAGAAAGGCGGACAGGTATCCGGTAAGCGGCAGGGT
CGGAACAGGAGAGCGCACGAGGGAGCTTCCAGGGGGAAACGCCTGGTATCTTTATAGTCCTGTCGGGTTT
CGCCACCTCTGACTTGAGCGTCGATTTTTGTGATGCTCGTCAGGGGGGCGGAGCCTATGGAAAAACGCCA
GCAACGCGGCCTTTTTACGGTTCCTGGCCTTTTGCTGGCCTTTTGCTCACATGTTCTTTCCTGCGTTATC
CCCTGATTCTGTGGATAACCGTATTACCGCCTTTGAGTGAGCTGATACCGCTCGCCGCAGCCGAACGACC
GAGCGCAGCGAGTCAGTGAGCGAGGAAGCGGAAGAGCGCCTGATGCGGTATTTTCTCCTTACGCATCTGT
GCGGTATTTCACACCGCATAAATTCCGACACCATCGAATGGCGCAAAACCTTTCGCGGTATGGCATGATA
GCGCCCGGAAGAGAGTCAATTCAGGGTGGTGAATGTGAAACCAGTAACGTTATACGATGTCGCAGAGTAT
GCCGGTGTCTCTTATCAGACCGTTTCCCGCGTGGTGAACCAGGCCAGCCACGTTTCTGCGAAAACGCGGG
AAAAAGTGGAAGCGGCGATGGCGGAGCTGAATTACATTCCCAACCGCGTGGCACAACAACTGGCGGGCAA
ACAGTCGTTGCTGATTGGCGTTGCCACCTCCAGTCTGGCCCTGCACGCGCCGTCGCAAATTGTCGCGGCG
ATTAAATCTCGCGCCGATCAACTGGGTGCCAGCGTGGTGGTGTCGATGGTAGAACGAAGCGGCGTCGAAG
CCTGTAAAGCGGCGGTGCACAATCTTCTCGCGCAACGCGTCAGTGGGCTGATCATTAACTATCCGCTGGA
TGACCAGGATGCCATTGCTGTGGAAGCTGCCTGCACTAATGTTCCGGCGTTATTTCTTGATGTCTCTGAC
CAGACACCCATCAACAGTATTATTTTCTCCCATGAAGACGGTACGCGACTGGGCGTGGAGCATCTGGTCG
CATTGGGTCACCAGCAAATCGCGCTGTTAGCGGGCCCATTAAGTTCTGTCTCGGCGCGTCTGCGTCTGGC
TGGCTGGCATAAATATCTCACTCGCAATCAAATTCAGCCGATAGCGGAACGGGAAGGCGACTGGAGTGCC
ATGTCCGGTTTTCAACAAACCATGCAAATGCTGAATGAGGGCATCGTTCCCACTGCGATGCTGGTTGCCA
ACGATCAGATGGCGCTGGGCGCAATGCGCGCCATTACCGAGTCCGGGCTGCGCGTTGGTGCGGATATCTC
GGTAGTGGGATACGACGATACCGAAGACAGCTCATGTTATATCCCGCCGTTAACCACCATCAAACAGGAT
TTTCGCCTGCTGGGGCAAACCAGCGTGGACCGCTTGCTGCAACTCTCTCAGGGCCAGGCGGTGAAGGGCA
ATCAGCTGTTGCCCGTCTCACTGGTGAAAAGAAAAACCACGCTAGCGCCCAATACGCAAACCGCCTCTCC
CCGCGCGTTGGCCGATTCATTAATGCAGCTGGCACGACAGGTTTCCCGACTGGAAAGCGGGCAGTGAGCG
CAACGCAATTAATGTAAGTTAGCTCACTCATTAGGCACCCCAGGCTTTACACTTTATGCTTCCGGCTCGT
ATGTTGTGTGGAATTGTGAGCGGATAACAATTTCACACAGGAAACAGCTATGACCATGATTACGGATTCA
CTGGCCGTCGTTTTACAACGTCGTGACTGGGAAAACCCTGGCGTTACCCAACTTAATCGCCTTGCAGCAC
ATCCCCCTTTCGCCAGCTGGCGTAATAGCGAAGAGGCCCGCACCGATCGCCCTTCCCAACAGTTGCGCAG
CCTGAATGGCGAATGGCGCTTTGCCTGGTTTCCGGCACCAGAAGCGGTGCCGGAAAGCTGGCTGGAGTGC
GATCTTCCTGAGGCCGATACTGTCGTCGTCCCCTCAAACTGGCAGATGCACGGTTACGATGCGCCCATCT
ACACCAACGTGACCTATCCCATTACGGTCAATCCGCCGTTTGTTCCCACGGAGAATCCGACGGGTTGTTA
CTCGCTCACATTTAATGTTGATGAAAGCTGGCTACAGGAAGGCCAGACGCGAATTATTTTTGATGGCGTT
GGAATTAGCTTATCGACTGCACGGTGCACCAATGCTTCTGGCGTCAGGCAGCCATCGGAAGCTGTGGTAT
GGCTGTGCAGGTCGTAAATCACTGCATAATTCGTGTCGCTCAAGGCGCACTCCCGTTCTGGATAATGTTT
TTTGCGCCGACATCATAACGGTTCTGGCAAATATTCTGAAATGAGCTG
